>Addgene plasmid #77062 | PDGFRB gRNA (BRDN0001146738) | addgene full sequence | sequence record 187042 | Addgene Assembled Sequence
CCCGGGTGCAAAGATGGATAAAGTTTTAAACAGAGAGGAATCTTTGCAGCTAATGGACCTTCTAGGTCTT
GAAAGGAGTGGGAATTGGCTCCGGTGCCCGTCAGTGGGCAGAGCGCACATCGCCCACAGTCCCCGAGAAG
TTGGGGGGAGGGGTCGGCAATTGATCCGGTGCCTAGAGAAGGTGGCGCGGGGTAAACTGGGAAAGTGATG
TCGTGTACTGGCTCCGCCTTTTTCCCGAGGGTGGGGGAGAACCGTATATAAGTGCAGTAGTCGCCGTGAA
CGTTCTTTTTCGCAACGGGTTTGCCGCCAGAACACAGGTAAGTGCCGTGTGTGGTTCCCGCGGGCCTGGC
CTCTTTACGGGTTATGGCCCTTGCGTGCCTTGAATTACTTCCACCTGGCTGCAGTACGTGATTCTTGATC
CCGAGCTTCGGGTTGGAAGTGGGTGGGAGAGTTCGAGGCCTTGCGCTTAAGGAGCCCCTTCGCCTCGTGC
TTGAGTTGAGGCCTGGCCTGGGCGCTGGGGCCGCCGCGTGCGAATCTGGTGGCACCTTCGCGCCTGTCTC
GCTGCTTTCGATAAGTCTCTAGCCATTTAAAATTTTTGATGACCTGCTGCGACGCTTTTTTTCTGGCAAG
ATAGTCTTGTAAATGCGGGCCAAGATCTGCACACTGGTATTTCGGTTTTTGGGGCCGCGGGCGGCGACGG
GGCCCGTGCGTCCCAGCGCACATGTTCGGCGAGGCGGGGCCTGCGAGCGCGGCCACCGAGAATCGGACGG
GGGTAGTCTCAAGCTGGCCGGCCTGCTCTGGTGCCTGGCCTCGCGCCGCCGTGTATCGCCCCGCCCTGGG
CGGCAAGGCTGGCCCGGTCGGCACCAGTTGCGTGAGCGGAAAGATGGCCGCTTCCCGGCCCTGCTGCAGG
GAGCTCAAAATGGAGGACGCGGCGCTCGGGAGAGCGGGCGGGTGAGTCACCCACACAAAGGAAAAGGGCC
TTTCCGTCCTCAGCCGTCGCTTCATGTGACTCCACGGAGTACCGGGCGCCGTCCAGGCACCTCGATTAGT
TCTCGAGCTTTTGGAGTACGTCGTCTTTAGGTTGGGGGGAGGGGTTTTATGCGATGGAGTTTCCCCACAC
TGAGTGGGTGGAGACTGAAGTTAGGCCAGCTTGGCACTTGATGTAATTCTCCTTGGAATTTGCCCTTTTT
GAGTTTGGATCTTGGTTCATTCTCAAGCCTCAGACAGTGGTTCAAAGTTTTTTTCTTCCATTTCAGGTGT
CGTGACGTACGGCCACCATGACCGAGTACAAGCCCACGGTGCGCCTCGCCACCCGCGACGACGTCCCCAG
GGCCGTACGCACCCTCGCCGCCGCGTTCGCCGACTACCCCGCCACGCGCCACACCGTCGATCCGGACCGC
CACATCGAGCGGGTCACCGAGCTGCAAGAACTCTTCCTCACGCGCGTCGGGCTCGACATCGGCAAGGTGT
GGGTCGCGGACGACGGCGCCGCCGTGGCGGTCTGGACCACGCCGGAGAGCGTCGAAGCGGGGGCGGTGTT
CGCCGAGATCGGCCCGCGCATGGCCGAGTTGAGCGGTTCCCGGCTGGCCGCGCAGCAACAGATGGAAGGC
CTCCTGGCGCCGCACCGGCCCAAGGAGCCCGCGTGGTTCCTGGCCACCGTCGGAGTCTCGCCCGACCACC
AGGGCAAGGGTCTGGGCAGCGCCGTCGTGCTCCCCGGAGTGGAGGCGGCCGAGCGCGCCGGGGTGCCCGC
CTTCCTGGAGACCTCCGCGCCCCGCAACCTCCCCTTCTACGAGCGGCTCGGCTTCACCGTCACCGCCGAC
GTCGAGGTGCCCGAAGGACCGCGCACCTGGTGCATGACCCGCAAGCCCGGTGCCTGAACGCGTTAAGTCG
ACAATCAACCTCTGGATTACAAAATTTGTGAAAGATTGACTGGTATTCTTAACTATGTTGCTCCTTTTAC
GCTATGTGGATACGCTGCTTTAATGCCTTTGTATCATGCTATTGCTTCCCGTATGGCTTTCATTTTCTCC
TCCTTGTATAAATCCTGGTTGCTGTCTCTTTATGAGGAGTTGTGGCCCGTTGTCAGGCAACGTGGCGTGG
TGTGCACTGTGTTTGCTGACGCAACCCCCACTGGTTGGGGCATTGCCACCACCTGTCAGCTCCTTTCCGG
GACTTTCGCTTTCCCCCTCCCTATTGCCACGGCGGAACTCATCGCCGCCTGCCTTGCCCGCTGCTGGACA
GGGGCTCGGCTGTTGGGCACTGACAATTCCGTGGTGTTGTCGGGGAAATCATCGTCCTTTCCTTGGCTGC
TCGCCTGTGTTGCCACCTGGATTCTGCGCGGGACGTCCTTCTGCTACGTCCCTTCGGCCCTCAATCCAGC
GGACCTTCCTTCCCGCGGCCTGCTGCCGGCTCTGCGGCCTCTTCCGCGTCTTCGCCTTCGCCCTCAGACG
AGTCGGATCTCCCTTTGGGCCGCCTCCCCGCGTCGACTTTAAGACCAATGACTTACAAGGCAGCTGTAGA
TCTTAGCCACTTTTTAAAAGAAAAGGGGGGACTGGAAGGGCTAATTCACTCCCAACGAAGACAAGATCTG
CTTTTTGCTTGTACTGGGTCTCTCTGGTTAGACCAGATCTGAGCCTGGGAGCTCTCTGGCTAACTAGGGA
ACCCACTGCTTAAGCCTCAATAAAGCTTGCCTTGAGTGCTTCAAGTAGTGTGTGCCCGTCTGTTGTGTGA
CTCTGGTAACTAGAGATCCCTCAGACCCTTTTAGTCAGTGTGGAAAATCTCTAGCAGTACGTATAGTAGT
TCATGTCATCTTATTATTCAGTATTTATAACTTGCAAAGAAATGAATATCAGAGAGTGAGAGGAACTTGT
TTATTGCAGCTTATAATGGTTACAAATAAAGCAATAGCATCACAAATTTCACAAATAAAGCATTTTTTTC
ACTGCATTCTAGTTGTGGTTTGTCCAAACTCATCAATGTATCTTATCATGTCTGGCTCTAGCTATCCCGC
CCCTAACTCCGCCCATCCCGCCCCTAACTCCGCCCAGTTCCGCCCATTCTCCGCCCCATGGCTGACTAAT
TTTTTTTATTTATGCAGAGGCCGAGGCCGCCTCGGCCTCTGAGCTATTCCAGAAGTAGTGAGGAGGCTTT
TTTGGAGGCCTAGGGACGTACCCAATTCGCCCTATAGTGAGTCGTATTACGCGCGCTCACTGGCCGTCGT
TTTACAACGTCGTGACTGGGAAAACCCTGGCGTTACCCAACTTAATCGCCTTGCAGCACATCCCCCTTTC
GCCAGCTGGCGTAATAGCGAAGAGGCCCGCACCGATCGCCCTTCCCAACAGTTGCGCAGCCTGAATGGCG
AATGGG
[124 nt withheld, positions 3367-3490]
C
[91 nt withheld, positions 3492-3582]
A
[49 nt withheld, positions 3584-3632]
CCTTTGACGTTGGAGTCCACGTTCTTT
[37 nt withheld, positions 3660-3696]
ACCCTATCTCGGTCTATTCTTTTGATTTATAAGGGATTTTGCCGATTTCGGCCTATTGGTTAAAAAATGA
GCTGATTTAACAAAAATTTAACGCGAATTTTAACAAAATATTAACGCTTACAATTTAGGTGGCACTTTTC
GGGGAAATGTGCGCGGAACCCCTATTTGTTTATTTTTCTAAATACATTCAAATATGTATCCGCTCATGAG
ACAATAACCCTGATAAATGCTTCAATAATATTGAAAAAGGAAGAGTATGAGTATTCAACATTTCCGTGTC
GCCCTTATTCCCTTTTTTGCGGCATTTTGCCTTCCTGTTTTTGCTCACCCAGAAACGCTGGTGAAAGTAA
AAGATGCTGAAGATCAGTTGGGTGCACGAGTGGGTTACATCGAACTGGATCTCAACAGCGGTAAGATCCT
TGAGAGTTTTCGCCCCGAAGAACGTTTTCCAATGATGAGCACTTTTAAAGTTCTGCTATGTGGCGCGGTA
TTATCCCGTATTGACGCCGGGCAAGAGCAACTCGGTCGCCGCATACACTATTCTCAGAATGACTTGGTTG
AGTACTCACCAGTCACAGAAAAGCATCTTACGGATGGCATGACAGTAAGAGAATTATGCAGTGCTGCCAT
AACCATGAGTGATAACACTGCGGCCAACTTACTTCTGACAACGATCGGAGGACCGAAGGAGCTAACCGCT
TTTTTGCACAACATGGGGGATCATGTAACTCGCCTTGATCGTTGGGAACCGGAGCTGAATGAAGCCATAC
CAAACGACGAGCGTGACACCACGATGCCTGTAGCAATGGCAACAACGTTGCGCAAACTATTAACTGGCGA
ACTACTTACTCTAGCTTCCCGGCAACAATTAATAGACTGGATGGAGGCGGATAAAGTTGCAGGACCACTT
CTGCGCTCGGCCCTTCCGGCTGGCTGGTTTATTGCTGATAAATCTGGAGCCGGTGAGCGTGGGTCTCGCG
GTATCATTGCAGCACTGGGGCCAGATGGTAAGCCCTCCCGTATCGTAGTTATCTACACGACGGGGAGTCA
GGCAACTATGGATGAACGAAATAGACAGATCGCTGAGATAGGTGCCTCACTGATTAAGCATTGGTAACTG
TCAGACCAAGTTTACTCATATATACTTTAGATTGATTTAAAACTTCATTTTTAATTTAAAAGGATCTAGG
TGAAGATCCTTTTTGATAATCTCATGACCAAAATCCCTTAACGTGAGTTTTCGTTCCACTGAGCGTCAGA
CCCCGTAGAAAAGATCAAAGGATCTTCTTGAGATCCTTTTTTTCTGCGCGTAATCTGCTGCTTGCAAACA
AAAAAACCACCGCTACCAGCGGTGGTTTGTTTGCCGGATCAAGAGCTACCAACTCTTTTTCCGAAGGTAA
CTGGCTTCAGCAGAGCGCAGATACCAAATACTGTTCTTCTAGTGTAGCCGTAGTTAGGCCACCACTTCAA
GAACTCTGTAGCACCGCCTACATACCTCGCTCTGCTAATCCTGTTACCAGTGGCTGCTGCCAGTGGCGAT
AAGTCGTGTCTTACCGGGTTGGACTCAAGACGATAGTTACCGGATAAGGCGCAGCGGTCGGGCTGAACGG
GGGGTTCGTGCACACAGCCCAGCTTGGAGCGAACGACCTACACCGAACTGAGATACCTACAGCGTGAGCT
ATGAGAAAGCGCCACGCTTCCCGAAGGGAGAAAGGCGGACAGGTATCCGGTAAGCGGCAGGGTCGGAACA
GGAGAGCGCACGAGGGAGCTTCCAGGGGGAAACGCCTGGTATCTTTATAGTCCTGTCGGGTTTCGCCACC
TCTGACTTGAGCGTCGATTTTTGTGATGCTCGTCAGGGGGGCGGAGCCTATGGAAAAACGCCAGCAACGC
GGCCTTTTTACGGTTCCTGGCCTTTTGCTGGCCTTTTGCTCACATGTTCTTTCCTGCGTTATCCCCTGAT
TCTGTGGATAACCGTATTACCGCCTTTGAGTGAGCTGATACCGCTCGCCGCAGCCGAACGACCGAGCGCA
GCGAGTCAGTGAGCGAGGAAGCGGAAGAGCGCCCAATACGCAAACCGCCTCTCCCCGCGCGTTGGCCGAT
TCATTAATGCAGCTGGCACGACAGGTTTCCCGACTGGAAAGCGGGCAGTGAGCGCAACGCAATTAATGTG
AGTTAGCTCACTCATTAGGCACCCCAGGCTTTACACTTTATGCTTCCGGCTCGTATGTTGTGTGGAATTG
TGAGCGGATAACAATTTCACACAGGAAACAGCTATGACCATGATTACGCCAAGCGCGCAATTAACCCTCA
CTAAAGGGAACAAAAGCTGGAGCTGCAAGCTTAATGTAGTCTTATGCAATACTCTTGTAGTCTTGCAACA
TGGTAACGATGAGTTAGCAACATGCCTTACAAGGAGAGAAAAAGCACCGTGCATGCCGATTGGTGGAAGT
AAGGTGGTACGATCGTGCCTTATTAGGAAGGCAACAGACGGGTCTGACATGGATTGGACGAACCACTGAA
TTGCCGCATTGCAGAGATATTGTATTTAAGTGCCTAGCTCGATACATAAACGGGTCTCTCTGGTTAGACC
AGATCTGAGCCTGGGAGCTCTCTGGCTAACTAGGGAACCCACTGCTTAAGCCTCAATAAAGCTTGCCTTG
AGTGCTTCAAGTAGTGTGTGCCCGTCTGTTGTGTGACTCTGGTAACTAGAGATCCCTCAGACCCTTTTAG
TCAGTGTGGAAAATCTCTAGCAGTGGCGCCCGAACAGGGACTTGAAAGCGAAAGGGAAACCAGAGGAGCT
CTCTCGACGCAGGACTCGGCTTGCTGAAGCGCGCACGGCAAGAGGCGAGGGGCGGCGACTGGTGAGTACG
CCAAAAATTTTGACTAGCGGAGGCTAGAAGGAGAGAGATGGGTGCGAGAGCGTCAGTATTAAGCGGGGGA
GAATTAGATCGCGATGGGAAAAAATTCGGTTAAGGCCAGGGGGAAAGAAAAAATATAAATTAAAACATAT
AGTATGGGCAAGCAGGGAGCTAGAACGATTCGCAGTTAATCCTGGCCTGTTAGAAACATCAGAAGGCTGT
AGACAAATACTGGGACAGCTACAACCATCCCTTCAGACAGGATCAGAAGAACTTAGATCATTATATAATA
CAGTAGCAACCCTCTATTGTGTGCATCAAAGGATAGAGATAAAAGACACCAAGGAAGCTTTAGACAAGAT
AGAGGAAGAGCAAAACAAAAGTAAGACCACCGCACAGCAAGCGGCCGCTGATCTTCAGACCTGGAGGAGG
AGATATGAGGGACAATTGGAGAAGTGAATTATATAAATATAAAGTAGTAAAAATTGAACCATTAGGAGTA
GCACCCACCAAGGCAAAGAGAAGAGTGGTGCAGAGAGAAAAAAGAGCAGTGGGAATAGGAGCTTTGTTCC
TTGGGTTCTTGGGAGCAGCAGGAAGCACTATGGGCGCAGCGTCAATGACGCTGACGGTACAGGCCAGACA
ATTATTGTCTGGTATAGTGCAGCAGCAGAACAATTTGCTGAGGGCTATTGAGGCGCAACAGCATCTGTTG
CAACTCACAGTCTGGGGCATCAAGCAGCTCCAGGCAAGAATCCTGGCTGTGGAAAGATACCTAAAGGATC
AACAGCTCCTGGGGATTTGGGGTTGCTCTGGAAAACTCATTTGCACCACTGCTGTGCCTTGGAATGCTAG
TTGGAGTAATAAATCTCTGGAACAGATTTGGAATCACACGACCTGGATGGAGTGGGACAGAGAAATTAAC
AATTACACAAGCTTAATACACTCCTTAATTGAAGAATCGCAAAACCAGCAAGAAAAGAATGAACAAGAAT
TATTGGAATTAGATAAATGGGCAAGTTTGTGGAATTGGTTTAACATAACAAATTGGCTGTGGTATATAAA
ATTATTCATAATGATAGTAGGAGGCTTGGTAGGTTTAAGAATAGTTTTTGCTGTACTTTCTATAGTGAAT
AGAGTTAGGCAGGGATATTCACCATTATCGTTTCAGACCCACCTCCCAACCCCGAGGGGACCCAGAGAGG
GCCTATTTCCCATGATTCCTTCATATTTGCATATACGATACAAGGCTGTTAGAGAGATAATTAGAATTAA
TTTGACTGTAAACACAAAGATATTAGTACAAAATACGTGACGTAGAAAGTAATAATTTCTTGGGTAGTTT
GCAGTTTTAAAATTATGTTTTAAAATGGACTATCATATGCTTACCGTAACTTGAAAGTATTTCGATTTCT
TGGCTTTATATATCTTGTGGAAAGGACGAAACACCGGACTAACGTGACGTACTGGGGTTTTAGAGCTAGA
AATAGCAAGTTAAAATAAGGCTAGTCCGTTATCAACTTGAAAAAGTGGCACCGAGTCGGTGCTTTTTTAA
GCTTGGCGTAACTAGATCTTGAGACAAATGGCAGTATTCATCCACAATTTTAAAAGAAAAGGGGGGATTG
GGGGGTACAGTGCAGGGGAAAGAATAGTAGACATAATAGCAACAGACATACAAACTAAAGAATTACAAAA
ACAAATTACAAAAATTCAAAATTTTCGGGTTTATTACAGGGACAGCAGAGATCCACTTTGGCGCCGGCTC
GAGGGGG
Features (pLannotate 1.2.2; 29 found; start..end, strand, type, name):
     14..80      +  CDS            small t antigen (fragment): SV40 (simian virus 40) small t antigen
    106..317     +  promoter       EF-1α core promoter: core promoter for human elongation factor EF-1α
    318..1256    +  intron         EF-1α intron A: intron upstream of the start codon of human EF-1α
   1278..1877    +  CDS            PuroR (fragment): puromycin N-acetyltransferase; pac from Streptomyces; confers resistance to puromycin
   1893..2481    +  misc_feature   WPRE: woodchuck hepatitis virus posttranscriptional regulatory element
   2532..2551    +  misc_feature   cPPT/CTS (fragment): central polypurine tract and central termination sequence of HIV-1
   2553..2786    +  LTR            3' LTR (ΔU3): self-inactivating 3' long terminal repeat (LTR) from HIV-1
   2864..2985    +  polyA_signal   SV40 poly(A) signal: SV40 polyadenylation signal
   3025..3160    +  rep_origin     SV40 ori: SV40 origin of replication
   3181..3199    -  promoter       T7 promoter: promoter for bacteriophage T7 RNA polymerase
   3207..3362    +  CDS            lacZα (fragment): LacZα fragment of β-galactosidase; lacZ fragment
   3367..3795    +  rep_origin     f1 ori (sequence partly withheld): f1 bacteriophage origin of replication; arrow indicates direction of (+) strand synthesis
   3848..3952    +  promoter       AmpR promoter: bla
   3953..4813    +  CDS            AmpR: β-lactamase; bla; confers resistance to ampicillin, carbenicillin, and related antibiotics
   4984..5572    +  rep_origin     ori: high-copy-number ColE1/pMB1/pBR322/pUC origin of replication
   5755..5847    +  CDS            lacI (fragment): lac repressor; lacI; The lac repressor binds to the lac operator to inhibit transcription in E. coli. This inhibition can be relieved by adding lactose or isopropyl-β-D-thiogalactopyranoside (IPTG).
   5860..5881    +  protein_bind   CAP binding site: CAP binding activates transcription in the presence of cAMP. E. coli catabolite activator protein
   5896..5926    +  promoter       lac promoter: promoter for the E. coli lac operon
   5934..5950    +  protein_bind   lac operator: The lac repressor binds to the lac operator to inhibit transcription in E. coli. This inhibition can be relieved by adding lactose or isopropyl-β-D-thiogalactopyranoside (IPTG). lac repressor encoded by lacI
   5995..6013    +  promoter       T3 promoter: promoter for bacteriophage T3 RNA polymerase
   6041..6267    +  promoter       RSV promoter: Rous sarcoma virus enhancer/promoter
   6268..6448    +  LTR            5' LTR (truncated): truncated 5' long terminal repeat (LTR) from HIV-1
   6495..6620    +  misc_feature   HIV-1 Ψ: packaging signal of human immunodeficiency virus type 1
   6604..6967    +  CDS            HIV-1 gag (fragment): gag protein from human immunodeficiency virus 1; gag
   7113..7346    +  misc_feature   RRE: The Rev response element (RRE) of HIV-1 allows for Rev-dependent mRNA export from the nucleus to the cytoplasm.
   7723..7749    +  CDS            Rev (fragment): human immunodeficiency virus 1 (HIV-1) Rev protein; rev; enhances nuclear export of unspliced and incompletely spliced viral mRNAs
   7753..7993    +  promoter       U6 promoter: RNA polymerase III promoter for human U6 snRNA
   8023..8098    +  misc_RNA       gRNA scaffold: guide RNA scaffold for the Streptococcus pyogenes CRISPR/Cas9 system
   8154..8271    +  misc_feature   cPPT/CTS: central polypurine tract and central termination sequence of HIV-1
