[The description below was written by a language model from this plasmid's Addgene catalogue record and pLannotate feature annotations shown in this document.]
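Description:
PDGFRB gRNA (BRDN0001146738) is a third-generation lentiviral single-guide RNA plasmid built on the lentiGuide-Puro backbone and designed to target human PDGFRB, the gene for platelet-derived growth factor receptor beta. It is propagated in E. coli as a high-copy plasmid through a ColE1/pUC-type origin with ampicillin selection from the β-lactamase gene. The backbone also carries an f1 origin, an SV40 origin and residual lac and T7/T3 cloning-vector elements.

The lentiviral transfer cassette begins with an RSV promoter fused to a truncated HIV-1 5' LTR, which makes genomic RNA production Tat-independent. This is followed by the Ψ packaging signal with a partial gag sequence, the Rev response element for Rev-dependent nuclear export, and a cPPT/CTS. It ends in a self-inactivating ΔU3 3' LTR followed by an SV40 polyadenylation signal. Within this cassette, a human U6 RNA polymerase III promoter drives the PDGFRB-specific spacer joined to the Streptococcus pyogenes Cas9 guide RNA scaffold. A separate EF-1α promoter, including its first intron, expresses puromycin N-acetyltransferase for selection of transduced mammalian cells, with a WPRE downstream to enhance transcript expression.

The plasmid does not encode Cas9, so it is meant to be used together with a separate Cas9 vector or in cells that already express Cas9, where it directs cleavage and knockout of PDGFRB. The guide was designed against the PDGFRB reference transcript and belongs to a human kinome gRNA collection built with optimized sgRNA design rules. The record lists the cloning method as unknown.
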