Addgene plasmid #77062: PDGFRB gRNA (BRDN0001146738)
Purpose: 3rd generation lentiviral gRNA plasmid targeting human PDGFRB
Depositing lab: John Doench & David Root. Depositing organization: Broad Institute. Publication: Optimized sgRNA design to maximize activity and minimize off-target effects of CRISPR-Cas9. Doench JG, Fusi N, Sullender M, Hegde M, Vaimberg EW, Donovan KF, Smith I, Tothova Z, Wilen C, Orchard R, Virgin HW, Listgarten J, Root DE. Nat Biotechnol. 2016 Jan 18. doi: 10.1038/nbt.3437. PubMed 26780180.
Backbone
  Vector backbone: lentiGuide-Puro
  Backbone manufacturer: Zhang Lab (Addgene plasmid # 52963)
  Vector type: Mammalian Expression, Lentiviral, CRISPR
  Selectable markers: Puromycin
Growth in bacteria
  Bacterial resistance: Ampicillin, 100 μg/mL
  Growth temperature: 37°C
  Growth strain: DH5alpha
  Copy number: High Copy
Gene/Insert
  Gene/Insert name: PDGFRB (alt names: PDGFRB; NM_002609.3)
  gRNA/shRNA sequence: GACTAACGTGACGTACTGGG
  Species: H. sapiens (human)
  Entrez Gene: PDGFRB (a.k.a. CD140B, IBGC4, IMF1, JTK12, KOGS, PDGFR, PDGFR-1, PDGFR1, PENTT)
  Promoter: hU6
  Cloning method: Unknown
  Sequencing primers: 5′ U6-F; 3′ pS2-R
Terms and licenses: Academic/Nonprofit Terms; Industry Terms: Not Available to Industry
Depositor comments: The gRNA was designed to target the following Genbank reference sequence(s): NM_002609.3. Note that this plasmid does NOT contain Cas9. It should be used in conjunction with lentiCas9-Blast (Addgene #52962) or otherwise with cell lines already expressing Cas9. Browse the full kinome gRNA library at http://www.addgene.org/pooled-library/broadgpp-human-kinome/ or visit http://www.broadinstitute.org/rnai/public/ for detailed protocols and information.
How to cite: PDGFRB gRNA (BRDN0001146738) was a gift from John Doench & David Root (Addgene plasmid # 77062 ; http://n2t.net/addgene:77062 ; RRID:Addgene_77062)
