>Addgene plasmid #77062 | PDGFRB gRNA (BRDN0001146738) | depositor partial sequence | sequence record 144522 | Target Sequence
GACTAACGTGACGTACTGGG
