>Addgene plasmid #77062 | PDGFRB gRNA (BRDN0001146738) | addgene partial sequence | sequence record 187041 | hU6-F
AGAAAGTAATAATTTCTTGGGTAGTTTGCAGTTTTAAAATTATGTTTTAAAATGGACTATCATATGCTTA
CCGTAACTTGAAAGTATTTCGATTTCTTGGCTTTATATATCTTGTGGAAAGGACGAAACACCGGACTAAC
GTGACGTACTGGGGTTTTAGAGCTAGAAATAGCAAGTTAAAATAAGGCTAGTCCGTTATCAACTTGAAAA
AGTGGCACCGAGTCGGTGCTTTTTTAAGCTTGGCGTAACTAGATCTTGAGACAAATGGCAGTATTCATCC
ACAATTTTAAAAGAAAAGGGGGGATTGGGGGGTACAGTGCAGGGGAAAGAATAGTAGACATAATAGCAAC
AGACATACAAACTAAAGAATTACAAAAACAAATTACAAAAATTCAAAATTTTCGGGTTTATTACAGGGAC
AGCAGAGATCCACTTTGGCGCCGGCTCGAGGGGGCCCGGGTGCAAAGATGGATAAAGTTTTAAACAGAGA
GGAATCTTTGCAGCTAATGGACCTTCTAGGTCTTGAAAGGAGTGGGAATTGGCTCCGGTGCCCGTCAGTG
GGCAGAGCGC
